>Addgene plasmid #171906 | pStA0::SPLc45-RBsc249 | addgene full sequence | sequence record 354703 | Addgene NGS Result
AAAACGAAAGGCCCAGTCTTTCGACTGAGCCTTTCGTTTTATTTGATGCCCGAAAGGGCCTCGTGATACG
CCTATTTTTATAGGTTAATGTCATGATAATAATGGTTTCTTAGACGTCAGGTGGCACTTTTCGGGGAAAT
GTGCGCGGAACCCCTATTTGTTTATTTTTCTAAATACATTCAAATATGTATCCGCTCATGAGACAATAAC
CCTGATAAATGCTTCAATAATATTGAAAAAGGAAGAGTATGAGTATTCAACATTTCCGTGTCGCCCTTAT
TCCCTTTTTTGCGGCATTTTGCCTTCCTGTTTTTGCTCACCCAGAAACGCTGGTGAAAGTAAAAGATGCT
GAAGATCAGTTGGGTGCACGAGTGGGTTACATCGAACTGGATCTCAACAGCGGTAAGATCCTTGAGAGTT
TTCGCCCCGAAGAACGTTTTCCAATGATGAGCACTTTTAAAGTTCTGCTATGTGGCGCGGTATTATCCCG
TATTGACGCCGGGCAAGAGCAACTCGGTCGCCGCATACACTATTCTCAGAATGACTTGGTTGAGTACTCA
CCAGTCACAGAAAAGCATCTTACGGATGGCATGACAGTAAGAGAATTATGCAGTGCTGCCATAACCATGA
GTGATAACACTGCGGCCAACTTACTTCTGACAACGATCGGAGGACCGAAGGAGCTAACCGCTTTTTTGCA
CAACATGGGGGATCATGTAACTCGCCTTGATCGTTGGGAACCGGAGCTGAATGAAGCCATACCAAACGAC
GAGCGTGACACCACGATGCCTGTAGCAATGGCAACAACGTTGCGCAAACTATTAACTGGCGAACTACTTA
CTCTAGCTTCCCGGCAACAATTAATAGACTGGATGGAGGCGGATAAAGTTGCAGGACCACTTCTGCGCTC
GGCCCTTCCGGCTGGCTGGTTTATTGCTGATAAATCTGGAGCCGGTGAGCGTGGGTCCCGCGGTATCATT
GCAGCACTGGGGCCAGATGGTAAGCCCTCCCGTATCGTAGTTATCTACACGACGGGGAGTCAGGCAACTA
TGGATGAACGAAATAGACAGATCGCTGAGATAGGTGCCTCACTGATTAAGCATTGGTAACTGTCAGACCA
AGTTTACTCATATATACTTTAGATTGATTTAAAACTTCATTTTTAATTTAAAAGGATCTAGGTGAAGATC
CTTTTTGATAATCTCATGACCAAAATCCCTTAACGTGAGTTTTCGTTCCACTGAGCGTCAGACCCCGTAG
AAAAGATCAAAGGATCTTCTTGAGATCCTTTTTTTCTGCGCGTAATCTGCTGCTTGCAAACAAAAAAACC
ACCGCTACCAGCGGTGGTTTGTTTGCCGGATCAAGAGCTACCAACTCTTTTTCCGAAGGTAACTGGCTTC
AGCAGAGCGCAGATACCAAATACTGTTCTTCTAGTGTAGCCGTAGTTAGGCCACCACTTCAAGAACTCTG
TAGCACCGCCTACATACCTCGCTCTGCTAATCCTGTTACCAGTGGCTGCTGCCAGTGGCGATAAGTCGTG
TCTTACCGGGTTGGACTCAAGACGATAGTTACCGGATAAGGCGCAGCGGTCGGGCTGAACGGGGGGTTCG
TGCACACAGCCCAGCTTGGAGCGAACGACCTACACCGAACTGAGATACCTACAGCGTGAGCTATGAGAAA
GCGCCACGCTTCCCGAAGGGAGAAAGGCGGACAGGTATCCGGTAAGCGGCAGGGTCGGAACAGGAGAGCG
CACGAGGGAGCTTCCAGGGGGAAACGCCTGGTATCTTTATAGTCCTGTCGGGTTTCGCCACCTCTGACTT
GAGCGTCGATTTTTGTGATGCTCGTCAGGGGGGCGGAGCCTATGGAAAAACGCCAGCAACGCGGCCTTTT
TACGGTTCCTGGCCTTTTGCTGGCCTTTTGCTCACATGTTCTTTCCTGCGTTATCCCCTGATTCTGTGGA
TAACCGTATTACCGCCTTTGAGTGAGCTGATACCGCTCGCCGCAGCCGAACGACCGAGCGCCTTGGACTC
CTGTTGATAGATCCAGTAATGACCTCAGAACTCCATCTGGATTTGTTCAGAACGCTCGGTTGCCGCCGGG
CGTTTTTTATTGGTGAGAATCCAGTGTGGCTCTTCACAGCTCGCCACCTTTGACACAGCGGCCCGCTAAC
TATATAATAAACGTGGCGCGAGTCAACGTTCCTGAGGAGTGGCATGTGAAGAGCGTAAGACCTCTAGGGC
GGCGGATTTGTCCTACTCAGGAGAGCGTTCACCGACAAACAACAGAT
Features (pLannotate 1.2.2; 5 found; start..end, strand, type, name):
    144..248     +  promoter       AmpR promoter: bla
    249..1109    +  CDS            AmpR: β-lactamase; bla; confers resistance to ampicillin, carbenicillin, and related antibiotics
   1280..1868    +  rep_origin     ori: high-copy-number ColE1/pMB1/pBR322/pUC origin of replication
   2026..2120    +  terminator     lambda t0 terminator: transcription terminator from phage lambda
   2246..45      -  terminator     rrnB T1 terminator (across the origin): Escherichia coli rrnB; transcription terminator T1 from the E. coli rrnB gene
