[The description below was written by a language model from this plasmid's Addgene catalogue record and pLannotate feature annotations shown in this document.]
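Description:
pStA0::SPLc45-RBsc249 is a small (about 2.3 kb) synthetic-biology part plasmid built on the pStA0 backbone and maintained in E. coli. It carries a high-copy ColE1/pUC-type origin of replication and the bla β-lactamase gene under its native AmpR promoter, so it is selected with ampicillin. Beyond these maintenance functions, the annotated features are two transcription terminators, the phage lambda t0 terminator and, in the opposite orientation and spanning the sequence numbering origin, the E. coli rrnB T1 terminator. Terminators placed in this way typically flank a cloning position and insulate it from transcriptional read-through to and from the rest of the backbone.

The payload is a synthetic regulatory unit consisting of a promoter designated SPLc45 paired with a ribosome binding site designated RBSc249. The automated annotation did not recognise either element, which is expected for bespoke synthetic sequences. They presumably sit in the short unannotated stretch between the two terminators, though the feature table does not confirm this. No coding sequence, reporter or tag other than the resistance marker is annotated, so the plasmid appears to store an expression-control part rather than a complete expression cassette. The record does not give the strength or derivation of the promoter or RBS, nor the cloning method used.

The associated work describes a combinatorial assembly platform for engineering genetically stable metabolic pathways in cyanobacteria. This suggests the plasmid serves as a source of one defined promoter–RBS combination for assembling gene expression constructs, alongside other such parts. The plasmid itself contains no annotated cyanobacterial replication or integration elements.
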