Addgene plasmid #171906: pStA0::SPLc45-RBsc249
Purpose: Promoter SPLc45 and RBSc249 in pStA0
Depositing lab: John Heap. Depositing organization: Imperial College London. Publication: Combinatorial assembly platform enabling engineering of genetically stable metabolic pathways in cyanobacteria. Taylor GM, Hitchcock A, Heap JT. Nucleic Acids Res. 2021 Dec 2;49(21):e123. doi: 10.1093/nar/gkab791. PubMed 34554258.
Backbone
  Vector backbone: pStA0
  Vector type: Synthetic Biology
Growth in bacteria
  Bacterial resistance: Ampicillin, 100 μg/mL
  Growth temperature: 37°C
  Growth strain: DH5alpha
  Copy number: High Copy
Gene/Insert
  Gene/Insert name: Promoter SPLc45 and RBSc249
  Species: Synthetic
  Mutation: N/A
  Cloning method: Unknown
Terms and licenses: Academic/Nonprofit Terms; Industry Terms: Not Available to Industry
Depositor comments: Please visit https://www.biorxiv.org/content/10.1101/2020.03.11.983833v1 for bioRxiv preprint.
How to cite: pStA0::SPLc45-RBsc249 was a gift from John Heap (Addgene plasmid # 171906 ; http://n2t.net/addgene:171906 ; RRID:Addgene_171906)
